>Addgene plasmid #77562 | KIT gRNA (BRDN0001147662) | addgene full sequence | sequence record 188002 | Addgene Assembled Sequence
CCCGGGTGCAAAGATGGATAAAGTTTTAAACAGAGAGGAATCTTTGCAGCTAATGGACCTTCTAGGTCTT
GAAAGGAGTGGGAATTGGCTCCGGTGCCCGTCAGTGGGCAGAGCGCACATCGCCCACAGTCCCCGAGAAG
TTGGGGGGAGGGGTCGGCAATTGATCCGGTGCCTAGAGAAGGTGGCGCGGGGTAAACTGGGAAAGTGATG
TCGTGTACTGGCTCCGCCTTTTTCCCGAGGGTGGGGGAGAACCGTATATAAGTGCAGTAGTCGCCGTGAA
CGTTCTTTTTCGCAACGGGTTTGCCGCCAGAACACAGGTAAGTGCCGTGTGTGGTTCCCGCGGGCCTGGC
CTCTTTACGGGTTATGGCCCTTGCGTGCCTTGAATTACTTCCACCTGGCTGCAGTACGTGATTCTTGATC
CCGAGCTTCGGGTTGGAAGTGGGTGGGAGAGTTCGAGGCCTTGCGCTTAAGGAGCCCCTTCGCCTCGTGC
TTGAGTTGAGGCCTGGCCTGGGCGCTGGGGCCGCCGCGTGCGAATCTGGTGGCACCTTCGCGCCTGTCTC
GCTGCTTTCGATAAGTCTCTAGCCATTTAAAATTTTTGATGACCTGCTGCGACGCTTTTTTTCTGGCAAG
ATAGTCTTGTAAATGCGGGCCAAGATCTGCACACTGGTATTTCGGTTTTTGGGGCCGCGGGCGGCGACGG
GGCCCGTGCGTCCCAGCGCACATGTTCGGCGAGGCGGGGCCTGCGAGCGCGGCCACCGAGAATCGGACGG
GGGTAGTCTCAAGCTGGCCGGCCTGCTCTGGTGCCTGGCCTCGCGCCGCCGTGTATCGCCCCGCCCTGGG
CGGCAAGGCTGGCCCGGTCGGCACCAGTTGCGTGAGCGGAAAGATGGCCGCTTCCCGGCCCTGCTGCAGG
GAGCTCAAAATGGAGGACGCGGCGCTCGGGAGAGCGGGCGGGTGAGTCACCCACACAAAGGAAAAGGGCC
TTTCCGTCCTCAGCCGTCGCTTCATGTGACTCCACGGAGTACCGGGCGCCGTCCAGGCACCTCGATTAGT
TCTCGAGCTTTTGGAGTACGTCGTCTTTAGGTTGGGGGGAGGGGTTTTATGCGATGGAGTTTCCCCACAC
TGAGTGGGTGGAGACTGAAGTTAGGCCAGCTTGGCACTTGATGTAATTCTCCTTGGAATTTGCCCTTTTT
GAGTTTGGATCTTGGTTCATTCTCAAGCCTCAGACAGTGGTTCAAAGTTTTTTTCTTCCATTTCAGGTGT
CGTGACGTACGGCCACCATGACCGAGTACAAGCCCACGGTGCGCCTCGCCACCCGCGACGACGTCCCCAG
GGCCGTACGCACCCTCGCCGCCGCGTTCGCCGACTACCCCGCCACGCGCCACACCGTCGATCCGGACCGC
CACATCGAGCGGGTCACCGAGCTGCAAGAACTCTTCCTCACGCGCGTCGGGCTCGACATCGGCAAGGTGT
GGGTCGCGGACGACGGCGCCGCCGTGGCGGTCTGGACCACGCCGGAGAGCGTCGAAGCGGGGGCGGTGTT
CGCCGAGATCGGCCCGCGCATGGCCGAGTTGAGCGGTTCCCGGCTGGCCGCGCAGCAACAGATGGAAGGC
CTCCTGGCGCCGCACCGGCCCAAGGAGCCCGCGTGGTTCCTGGCCACCGTCGGAGTCTCGCCCGACCACC
AGGGCAAGGGTCTGGGCAGCGCCGTCGTGCTCCCCGGAGTGGAGGCGGCCGAGCGCGCCGGGGTGCCCGC
CTTCCTGGAGACCTCCGCGCCCCGCAACCTCCCCTTCTACGAGCGGCTCGGCTTCACCGTCACCGCCGAC
GTCGAGGTGCCCGAAGGACCGCGCACCTGGTGCATGACCCGCAAGCCCGGTGCCTGAACGCGTTAAGTCG
ACAATCAACCTCTGGATTACAAAATTTGTGAAAGATTGACTGGTATTCTTAACTATGTTGCTCCTTTTAC
GCTATGTGGATACGCTGCTTTAATGCCTTTGTATCATGCTATTGCTTCCCGTATGGCTTTCATTTTCTCC
TCCTTGTATAAATCCTGGTTGCTGTCTCTTTATGAGGAGTTGTGGCCCGTTGTCAGGCAACGTGGCGTGG
TGTGCACTGTGTTTGCTGACGCAACCCCCACTGGTTGGGGCATTGCCACCACCTGTCAGCTCCTTTCCGG
GACTTTCGCTTTCCCCCTCCCTATTGCCACGGCGGAACTCATCGCCGCCTGCCTTGCCCGCTGCTGGACA
GGGGCTCGGCTGTTGGGCACTGACAATTCCGTGGTGTTGTCGGGGAAATCATCGTCCTTTCCTTGGCTGC
TCGCCTGTGTTGCCACCTGGATTCTGCGCGGGACGTCCTTCTGCTACGTCCCTTCGGCCCTCAATCCAGC
GGACCTTCCTTCCCGCGGCCTGCTGCCGGCTCTGCGGCCTCTTCCGCGTCTTCGCCTTCGCCCTCAGACG
AGTCGGATCTCCCTTTGGGCCGCCTCCCCGCGTCGACTTTAAGACCAATGACTTACAAGGCAGCTGTAGA
TCTTAGCCACTTTTTAAAAGAAAAGGGGGGACTGGAAGGGCTAATTCACTCCCAACGAAGACAAGATCTG
CTTTTTGCTTGTACTGGGTCTCTCTGGTTAGACCAGATCTGAGCCTGGGAGCTCTCTGGCTAACTAGGGA
ACCCACTGCTTAAGCCTCAATAAAGCTTGCCTTGAGTGCTTCAAGTAGTGTGTGCCCGTCTGTTGTGTGA
CTCTGGTAACTAGAGATCCCTCAGACCCTTTTAGTCAGTGTGGAAAATCTCTAGCAGTACGTATAGTAGT
TCATGTCATCTTATTATTCAGTATTTATAACTTGCAAAGAAATGAATATCAGAGAGTGAGAGGAACTTGT
TTATTGCAGCTTATAATGGTTACAAATAAAGCAATAGCATCACAAATTTCACAAATAAAGCATTTTTTTC
ACTGCATTCTAGTTGTGGTTTGTCCAAACTCATCAATGTATCTTATCATGTCTGGCTCTAGCTATCCCGC
CCCTAACTCCGCCCATCCCGCCCCTAACTCCGCCCAGTTCCGCCCATTCTCCGCCCCATGGCTGACTAAT
TTTTTTTATTTATGCAGAGGCCGAGGCCGCCTCGGCCTCTGAGCTATTCCAGAAGTAGTGAGGAGGCTTT
TTTGGAGGCCTAGGGACGTACCCAATTCGCCCTATAGTGAGTCGTATTACGCGCGCTCACTGGCCGTCGT
TTTACAACGTCGTGACTGGGAAAACCCTGGCGTTACCCAACTTAATCGCCTTGCAGCACATCCCCCTTTC
GCCAGCTGGCGTAATAGCGAAGAGGCCCGCACCGATCGCCCTTCCCAACAGTTGCGCAGCCTGAATGGCG
AATGGG
[124 nt withheld, positions 3367-3490]
C
[91 nt withheld, positions 3492-3582]
A
[49 nt withheld, positions 3584-3632]
CCTTTGACGTTGGAGTCCACGTTCTTT
[37 nt withheld, positions 3660-3696]
ACCCTATCTCGGTCTATTCTTTTGATTTATAAGGGATTTTGCCGATTTCGGCCTATTGGTTAAAAAATGA
GCTGATTTAACAAAAATTTAACGCGAATTTTAACAAAATATTAACGCTTACAATTTAGGTGGCACTTTTC
GGGGAAATGTGCGCGGAACCCCTATTTGTTTATTTTTCTAAATACATTCAAATATGTATCCGCTCATGAG
ACAATAACCCTGATAAATGCTTCAATAATATTGAAAAAGGAAGAGTATGAGTATTCAACATTTCCGTGTC
GCCCTTATTCCCTTTTTTGCGGCATTTTGCCTTCCTGTTTTTGCTCACCCAGAAACGCTGGTGAAAGTAA
AAGATGCTGAAGATCAGTTGGGTGCACGAGTGGGTTACATCGAACTGGATCTCAACAGCGGTAAGATCCT
TGAGAGTTTTCGCCCCGAAGAACGTTTTCCAATGATGAGCACTTTTAAAGTTCTGCTATGTGGCGCGGTA
TTATCCCGTATTGACGCCGGGCAAGAGCAACTCGGTCGCCGCATACACTATTCTCAGAATGACTTGGTTG
AGTACTCACCAGTCACAGAAAAGCATCTTACGGATGGCATGACAGTAAGAGAATTATGCAGTGCTGCCAT
AACCATGAGTGATAACACTGCGGCCAACTTACTTCTGACAACGATCGGAGGACCGAAGGAGCTAACCGCT
TTTTTGCACAACATGGGGGATCATGTAACTCGCCTTGATCGTTGGGAACCGGAGCTGAATGAAGCCATAC
CAAACGACGAGCGTGACACCACGATGCCTGTAGCAATGGCAACAACGTTGCGCAAACTATTAACTGGCGA
ACTACTTACTCTAGCTTCCCGGCAACAATTAATAGACTGGATGGAGGCGGATAAAGTTGCAGGACCACTT
CTGCGCTCGGCCCTTCCGGCTGGCTGGTTTATTGCTGATAAATCTGGAGCCGGTGAGCGTGGGTCTCGCG
GTATCATTGCAGCACTGGGGCCAGATGGTAAGCCCTCCCGTATCGTAGTTATCTACACGACGGGGAGTCA
GGCAACTATGGATGAACGAAATAGACAGATCGCTGAGATAGGTGCCTCACTGATTAAGCATTGGTAACTG
TCAGACCAAGTTTACTCATATATACTTTAGATTGATTTAAAACTTCATTTTTAATTTAAAAGGATCTAGG
TGAAGATCCTTTTTGATAATCTCATGACCAAAATCCCTTAACGTGAGTTTTCGTTCCACTGAGCGTCAGA
CCCCGTAGAAAAGATCAAAGGATCTTCTTGAGATCCTTTTTTTCTGCGCGTAATCTGCTGCTTGCAAACA
AAAAAACCACCGCTACCAGCGGTGGTTTGTTTGCCGGATCAAGAGCTACCAACTCTTTTTCCGAAGGTAA
CTGGCTTCAGCAGAGCGCAGATACCAAATACTGTTCTTCTAGTGTAGCCGTAGTTAGGCCACCACTTCAA
GAACTCTGTAGCACCGCCTACATACCTCGCTCTGCTAATCCTGTTACCAGTGGCTGCTGCCAGTGGCGAT
AAGTCGTGTCTTACCGGGTTGGACTCAAGACGATAGTTACCGGATAAGGCGCAGCGGTCGGGCTGAACGG
GGGGTTCGTGCACACAGCCCAGCTTGGAGCGAACGACCTACACCGAACTGAGATACCTACAGCGTGAGCT
ATGAGAAAGCGCCACGCTTCCCGAAGGGAGAAAGGCGGACAGGTATCCGGTAAGCGGCAGGGTCGGAACA
GGAGAGCGCACGAGGGAGCTTCCAGGGGGAAACGCCTGGTATCTTTATAGTCCTGTCGGGTTTCGCCACC
TCTGACTTGAGCGTCGATTTTTGTGATGCTCGTCAGGGGGGCGGAGCCTATGGAAAAACGCCAGCAACGC
GGCCTTTTTACGGTTCCTGGCCTTTTGCTGGCCTTTTGCTCACATGTTCTTTCCTGCGTTATCCCCTGAT
TCTGTGGATAACCGTATTACCGCCTTTGAGTGAGCTGATACCGCTCGCCGCAGCCGAACGACCGAGCGCA
GCGAGTCAGTGAGCGAGGAAGCGGAAGAGCGCCCAATACGCAAACCGCCTCTCCCCGCGCGTTGGCCGAT
TCATTAATGCAGCTGGCACGACAGGTTTCCCGACTGGAAAGCGGGCAGTGAGCGCAACGCAATTAATGTG
AGTTAGCTCACTCATTAGGCACCCCAGGCTTTACACTTTATGCTTCCGGCTCGTATGTTGTGTGGAATTG
TGAGCGGATAACAATTTCACACAGGAAACAGCTATGACCATGATTACGCCAAGCGCGCAATTAACCCTCA
CTAAAGGGAACAAAAGCTGGAGCTGCAAGCTTAATGTAGTCTTATGCAATACTCTTGTAGTCTTGCAACA
TGGTAACGATGAGTTAGCAACATGCCTTACAAGGAGAGAAAAAGCACCGTGCATGCCGATTGGTGGAAGT
AAGGTGGTACGATCGTGCCTTATTAGGAAGGCAACAGACGGGTCTGACATGGATTGGACGAACCACTGAA
TTGCCGCATTGCAGAGATATTGTATTTAAGTGCCTAGCTCGATACATAAACGGGTCTCTCTGGTTAGACC
AGATCTGAGCCTGGGAGCTCTCTGGCTAACTAGGGAACCCACTGCTTAAGCCTCAATAAAGCTTGCCTTG
AGTGCTTCAAGTAGTGTGTGCCCGTCTGTTGTGTGACTCTGGTAACTAGAGATCCCTCAGACCCTTTTAG
TCAGTGTGGAAAATCTCTAGCAGTGGCGCCCGAACAGGGACTTGAAAGCGAAAGGGAAACCAGAGGAGCT
CTCTCGACGCAGGACTCGGCTTGCTGAAGCGCGCACGGCAAGAGGCGAGGGGCGGCGACTGGTGAGTACG
CCAAAAATTTTGACTAGCGGAGGCTAGAAGGAGAGAGATGGGTGCGAGAGCGTCAGTATTAAGCGGGGGA
GAATTAGATCGCGATGGGAAAAAATTCGGTTAAGGCCAGGGGGAAAGAAAAAATATAAATTAAAACATAT
AGTATGGGCAAGCAGGGAGCTAGAACGATTCGCAGTTAATCCTGGCCTGTTAGAAACATCAGAAGGCTGT
AGACAAATACTGGGACAGCTACAACCATCCCTTCAGACAGGATCAGAAGAACTTAGATCATTATATAATA
CAGTAGCAACCCTCTATTGTGTGCATCAAAGGATAGAGATAAAAGACACCAAGGAAGCTTTAGACAAGAT
AGAGGAAGAGCAAAACAAAAGTAAGACCACCGCACAGCAAGCGGCCGCTGATCTTCAGACCTGGAGGAGG
AGATATGAGGGACAATTGGAGAAGTGAATTATATAAATATAAAGTAGTAAAAATTGAACCATTAGGAGTA
GCACCCACCAAGGCAAAGAGAAGAGTGGTGCAGAGAGAAAAAAGAGCAGTGGGAATAGGAGCTTTGTTCC
TTGGGTTCTTGGGAGCAGCAGGAAGCACTATGGGCGCAGCGTCAATGACGCTGACGGTACAGGCCAGACA
ATTATTGTCTGGTATAGTGCAGCAGCAGAACAATTTGCTGAGGGCTATTGAGGCGCAACAGCATCTGTTG
CAACTCACAGTCTGGGGCATCAAGCAGCTCCAGGCAAGAATCCTGGCTGTGGAAAGATACCTAAAGGATC
AACAGCTCCTGGGGATTTGGGGTTGCTCTGGAAAACTCATTTGCACCACTGCTGTGCCTTGGAATGCTAG
TTGGAGTAATAAATCTCTGGAACAGATTTGGAATCACACGACCTGGATGGAGTGGGACAGAGAAATTAAC
AATTACACAAGCTTAATACACTCCTTAATTGAAGAATCGCAAAACCAGCAAGAAAAGAATGAACAAGAAT
TATTGGAATTAGATAAATGGGCAAGTTTGTGGAATTGGTTTAACATAACAAATTGGCTGTGGTATATAAA
ATTATTCATAATGATAGTAGGAGGCTTGGTAGGTTTAAGAATAGTTTTTGCTGTACTTTCTATAGTGAAT
AGAGTTAGGCAGGGATATTCACCATTATCGTTTCAGACCCACCTCCCAACCCCGAGGGGACCCAGAGAGG
GCCTATTTCCCATGATTCCTTCATATTTGCATATACGATACAAGGCTGTTAGAGAGATAATTAGAATTAA
TTTGACTGTAAACACAAAGATATTAGTACAAAATACGTGACGTAGAAAGTAATAATTTCTTGGGTAGTTT
GCAGTTTTAAAATTATGTTTTAAAATGGACTATCATATGCTTACCGTAACTTGAAAGTATTTCGATTTCT
TGGCTTTATATATCTTGTGGAAAGGACGAAACACCGTCTAGTGCATTCAAGCACAAGTTTTAGAGCTAGA
AATAGCAAGTTAAAATAAGGCTAGTCCGTTATCAACTTGAAAAAGTGGCACCGAGTCGGTGCTTTTTTAA
GCTTGGCGTAACTAGATCTTGAGACAAATGGCAGTATTCATCCACAATTTTAAAAGAAAAGGGGGGATTG
GGGGGTACAGTGCAGGGGAAAGAATAGTAGACATAATAGCAACAGACATACAAACTAAAGAATTACAAAA
ACAAATTACAAAAATTCAAAATTTTCGGGTTTATTACAGGGACAGCAGAGATCCACTTTGGCGCCGGCTC
GAGGGGG
Features (pLannotate 1.2.2; 29 found; start..end, strand, type, name):
     14..80      +  CDS            small t antigen (fragment): SV40 (simian virus 40) small t antigen
    106..317     +  promoter       EF-1α core promoter: core promoter for human elongation factor EF-1α
    318..1256    +  intron         EF-1α intron A: intron upstream of the start codon of human EF-1α
   1278..1877    +  CDS            PuroR (fragment): puromycin N-acetyltransferase; pac from Streptomyces; confers resistance to puromycin
   1893..2481    +  misc_feature   WPRE: woodchuck hepatitis virus posttranscriptional regulatory element
   2532..2551    +  misc_feature   cPPT/CTS (fragment): central polypurine tract and central termination sequence of HIV-1
   2553..2786    +  LTR            3' LTR (ΔU3): self-inactivating 3' long terminal repeat (LTR) from HIV-1
   2864..2985    +  polyA_signal   SV40 poly(A) signal: SV40 polyadenylation signal
   3025..3160    +  rep_origin     SV40 ori: SV40 origin of replication
   3181..3199    -  promoter       T7 promoter: promoter for bacteriophage T7 RNA polymerase
   3207..3362    +  CDS            lacZα (fragment): LacZα fragment of β-galactosidase; lacZ fragment
   3367..3795    +  rep_origin     f1 ori (sequence partly withheld): f1 bacteriophage origin of replication; arrow indicates direction of (+) strand synthesis
   3848..3952    +  promoter       AmpR promoter: bla
   3953..4813    +  CDS            AmpR: β-lactamase; bla; confers resistance to ampicillin, carbenicillin, and related antibiotics
   4984..5572    +  rep_origin     ori: high-copy-number ColE1/pMB1/pBR322/pUC origin of replication
   5755..5847    +  CDS            lacI (fragment): lac repressor; lacI; The lac repressor binds to the lac operator to inhibit transcription in E. coli. This inhibition can be relieved by adding lactose or isopropyl-β-D-thiogalactopyranoside (IPTG).
   5860..5881    +  protein_bind   CAP binding site: CAP binding activates transcription in the presence of cAMP. E. coli catabolite activator protein
   5896..5926    +  promoter       lac promoter: promoter for the E. coli lac operon
   5934..5950    +  protein_bind   lac operator: The lac repressor binds to the lac operator to inhibit transcription in E. coli. This inhibition can be relieved by adding lactose or isopropyl-β-D-thiogalactopyranoside (IPTG). lac repressor encoded by lacI
   5995..6013    +  promoter       T3 promoter: promoter for bacteriophage T3 RNA polymerase
   6041..6267    +  promoter       RSV promoter: Rous sarcoma virus enhancer/promoter
   6268..6448    +  LTR            5' LTR (truncated): truncated 5' long terminal repeat (LTR) from HIV-1
   6495..6620    +  misc_feature   HIV-1 Ψ: packaging signal of human immunodeficiency virus type 1
   6604..6967    +  CDS            HIV-1 gag (fragment): gag protein from human immunodeficiency virus 1; gag
   7113..7346    +  misc_feature   RRE: The Rev response element (RRE) of HIV-1 allows for Rev-dependent mRNA export from the nucleus to the cytoplasm.
   7723..7749    +  CDS            Rev (fragment): human immunodeficiency virus 1 (HIV-1) Rev protein; rev; enhances nuclear export of unspliced and incompletely spliced viral mRNAs
   7753..7993    +  promoter       U6 promoter: RNA polymerase III promoter for human U6 snRNA
   8023..8098    +  misc_RNA       gRNA scaffold: guide RNA scaffold for the Streptococcus pyogenes CRISPR/Cas9 system
   8154..8271    +  misc_feature   cPPT/CTS: central polypurine tract and central termination sequence of HIV-1
