[The description below was written by a language model from this plasmid's Addgene catalogue record and pLannotate feature annotations shown in this document.]
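Description:
KIT gRNA (BRDN0001147662) is a third-generation lentiviral guide RNA plasmid built on the lentiGuide-Puro backbone, carrying a single guide designed against human KIT (also known as c-Kit, CD117 or SCFR). It is propagated in E. coli as a high-copy plasmid through a ColE1/pUC-type origin with ampicillin selection from the β-lactamase gene. An f1 origin, an SV40 origin and remnants of a lac/T7/T3 cloning region are also annotated in the backbone. The assembled sequence record is 8,323 nt.

The lentiviral transfer cassette begins with an RSV promoter fused to a truncated HIV-1 5' LTR, which makes genomic RNA production independent of Tat. This is followed by the Ψ packaging signal with a gag fragment and by the Rev response element for Rev-dependent nuclear export. Within the provirus, a human U6 RNA polymerase III promoter drives the KIT-targeting spacer joined to the Streptococcus pyogenes Cas9 guide scaffold. A central polypurine tract (cPPT/CTS), which aids nuclear import of the viral genome, lies downstream of it. A separate EF-1α core promoter with its intron A expresses puromycin N-acetyltransferase, allowing selection of transduced mammalian cells. WPRE enhances transcript expression, and the cassette ends in a self-inactivating ΔU3 3' LTR followed by an SV40 polyadenylation signal.

The plasmid does not encode Cas9, so it is meant to be used together with a separate Cas9 vector such as lentiCas9-Blast or in cells that already express Cas9. There it directs cleavage of KIT for gene knockout studies. The guide belongs to a human kinome gRNA collection built using optimized sgRNA design rules.
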