Addgene plasmid #77562: KIT gRNA (BRDN0001147662)
Purpose: 3rd generation lentiviral gRNA plasmid targeting human KIT
Depositing lab: John Doench & David Root. Depositing organization: Broad Institute. Publication: Optimized sgRNA design to maximize activity and minimize off-target effects of CRISPR-Cas9. Doench JG, Fusi N, Sullender M, Hegde M, Vaimberg EW, Donovan KF, Smith I, Tothova Z, Wilen C, Orchard R, Virgin HW, Listgarten J, Root DE. Nat Biotechnol. 2016 Jan 18. doi: 10.1038/nbt.3437. PubMed 26780180.
Backbone
  Vector backbone: lentiGuide-Puro
  Backbone manufacturer: Zhang Lab (Addgene plasmid # 52963)
  Vector type: Mammalian Expression, Lentiviral, CRISPR
  Selectable markers: Puromycin
Growth in bacteria
  Bacterial resistance: Ampicillin, 100 μg/mL
  Growth temperature: 37°C
  Growth strain: DH5alpha
  Copy number: High Copy
Gene/Insert
  Gene/Insert name: KIT (alt names: KIT; NM_000222.2)
  gRNA/shRNA sequence: TCTAGTGCATTCAAGCACAA
  Species: H. sapiens (human)
  Entrez Gene: KIT (a.k.a. C-Kit, CD117, MASTC, PBT, SCFR)
  Promoter: hU6
  Cloning method: Unknown
  Sequencing primers: 5′ U6-F; 3′ pS2-R
Terms and licenses: Academic/Nonprofit Terms; Industry Terms: Not Available to Industry
Depositor comments: The gRNA was designed to target the following Genbank reference sequence(s): NM_000222.2,NM_001093772.1. Note that this plasmid does NOT contain Cas9. It should be used in conjunction with lentiCas9-Blast (Addgene #52962) or otherwise with cell lines already expressing Cas9. Browse the full kinome gRNA library at http://www.addgene.org/pooled-library/broadgpp-human-kinome/ or visit http://www.broadinstitute.org/rnai/public/ for detailed protocols and information.
How to cite: KIT gRNA (BRDN0001147662) was a gift from John Doench & David Root (Addgene plasmid # 77562 ; http://n2t.net/addgene:77562 ; RRID:Addgene_77562)
