>Addgene plasmid #77562 | KIT gRNA (BRDN0001147662) | depositor partial sequence | sequence record 145022 | Target Sequence
TCTAGTGCATTCAAGCACAA
