>Addgene plasmid #77562 | KIT gRNA (BRDN0001147662) | addgene partial sequence | sequence record 188001 | hU6-F
AGAAAGTAATAATTTCTTGGGTAGTTTGCAGTTTTAAAATTATGTTTTAAAATGGACTATCATATGCTTA
CCGTAACTTGAAAGTATTTCGATTTCTTGGCTTTATATATCTTGTGGAAAGGACGAAACACCGTCTAGTG
CATTCAAGCACAAGTTTTAGAGCTAGAAATAGCAAGTTAAAATAAGGCTAGTCCGTTATCAACTTGAAAA
AGTGGCACCGAGTCGGTGCTTTTTTAAGCTTGGCGTAACTAGATCTTGAGACAAATGGCAGTATTCATCC
ACAATTTTAAAAGAAAAGGGGGGATTGGGGGGTACAGTGCAGGGGAAAGAATAGTAGACATAATAGCAAC
AGACATACAAACTAAAGAATTACAAAAACAAATTACAAAAATTCAAAATTTTCGGGTTTATTACAGGGAC
AGCAGAGATCCACTTTGGCGCCGGCTCGAGGGGGCCCGGGTGCAAAGATGGATAAAGTTTTAAACAGAGA
GGAATCTTTGCAGCTAATGGACCTTCTAGGTCTTGAAAGGAGTGGGAATTGGCTCCGGTGCCCGTCAGTG
GGCAGAGCGC
